Addgene plasmid #137837: PA-ecliptic pHluorin
Purpose: A photoactivatable GEVI variant originated from Bongwoori-R3
Depositing lab: Bradley Baker. Depositing organization: Korea Institute of Science and Technology. Publication: Engineering Photoactivatability in Genetically Encoded Voltage and pH Indicators. Lee S, Song YK, Baker BJ. Front Cell Neurosci. 2019 Oct 29;13:482. doi: 10.3389/fncel.2019.00482. eCollection 2019. PubMed 31736711.
Backbone
  Vector backbone: pcDNA3.1(+)
  Backbone manufacturer: Thermo Fischer (Invitrogen)
  Backbone size w/o insert (bp): 5526
  Total vector size (bp): 6243
  Modifications to backbone: none
  Vector type: Mammalian Expression
  Selectable markers: Hygromycin
Growth in bacteria
  Bacterial resistance: Ampicillin, 100 μg/mL
  Growth temperature: 37°C
  Growth strain: DH5alpha
  Copy number: Unknown
Gene/Insert
  Gene/Insert name: Photoactivatable-ecliptic pHluorin (alt name: PA-ecliptic pHluorin)
  Species: Aequorea victoria
  Insert size (bp): 717
  Mutation: L64F, T65S, V163A, T203H
  Promoter: CMV
  Cloning method: Restriction Enzyme; 5′ cloning site Nhe1 (not destroyed); 3′ cloning site Xho1 (not destroyed)
  Sequencing primers: 5′ CMV_forward; 3′ BGH_reverse
Terms and licenses: Academic/Nonprofit Terms; Industry Terms: Not Available to Industry
How to cite: PA-ecliptic pHluorin was a gift from Bradley Baker (Addgene plasmid # 137837 ; http://n2t.net/addgene:137837 ; RRID:Addgene_137837)
