[The description below was written by a language model from this plasmid's Addgene catalogue record and pLannotate feature annotations shown in this document.]
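Description:
PA-ecliptic pHluorin is a mammalian expression plasmid built on the pcDNA3.1(+) backbone, about 6.2 kb in total, carrying a photoactivatable variant of the pH-sensitive GFP derivative ecliptic pHluorin. It is propagated in E. coli through a high-copy ColE1/pUC-type origin with ampicillin selection (AmpR under its own bla promoter), and an f1 origin is also present for single-stranded DNA production. For selection in mammalian cells it carries a hygromycin resistance gene driven by the SV40 enhancer/early promoter and terminated by the SV40 poly(A) signal. The short ble, lacI, HIV LTR and bom fragments in the annotation appear to be backbone remnants or automated partial matches rather than functional elements.

The payload is a 717 bp open reading frame of Aequorea victoria origin, cloned between NheI and XhoI sites that both remain intact. It is expressed from the human CMV immediate-early enhancer and promoter and terminated by the bovine growth hormone poly(A) signal. A T7 promoter lies just upstream of the coding sequence, which would permit in vitro transcription. The insert is recorded with the substitutions L64F, T65S, V163A and T203H; the name and associated publication title indicate that these relate to making the protein photoactivatable, so that fluorescence can be switched on by light in chosen cells or regions.

The catalogue purpose line describes a photoactivatable genetically encoded voltage indicator derived from Bongwoori-R3. However, the insert size and feature table show only the fluorescent protein coding sequence, with no voltage-sensing domain annotated. The plasmid is therefore best understood as the stand-alone photoactivatable pH reporter from that engineering work.
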