Features (pLannotate 1.2.2; 20 found; start..end, strand, type, name):
    110..489     +  enhancer       CMV enhancer: human cytomegalovirus immediate early enhancer
    490..693     +  promoter       CMV promoter: human cytomegalovirus (CMV) immediate early promoter
    689..722     +  LTR            5' LTR (truncated) (fragment): truncated 5' long terminal repeat (LTR) from HIV-1
    738..756     +  promoter       T7 promoter: promoter for bacteriophage T7 RNA polymerase
    776..1492    +  CDS            ecliptic pHluorin: pH-sensitive mutant of green fluorescent protein (Miesenböck et al., 1998) responds to a drop in pH with a gradual loss (eclipsing) of excitation at 475 nm, accompanied by a reduction of excitation at 395 nm
   1543..1767    +  polyA_signal   bGH poly(A) signal: bovine growth hormone polyadenylation signal
   1771..1792    +  promoter       SV40 promoter (fragment): SV40 enhancer and early promoter
   1813..2241    +  rep_origin     f1 ori (sequence partly withheld): f1 bacteriophage origin of replication; arrow indicates direction of (+) strand synthesis
   2255..2584    +  promoter       SV40 promoter: SV40 enhancer and early promoter
   2633..3658    +  CDS            HygR: aminoglycoside phosphotransferase from E. coli; aph(4)-Ia; confers resistance to hygromycin
   3668..3793    +  CDS            ble (fragment): BLE_KLEPN - Experimental evidence at protein level: Swiss-Prot protein existence level 1. Binding protein with a strong affinity to the bleomycin family of antibiotics. Binds to CL990; an antimitotic-antibiotic compound. From Klebsiella pneumoniae.
   3788..3909    +  polyA_signal   SV40 poly(A) signal: SV40 polyadenylation signal
   3982..3998    -  protein_bind   lac operator: The lac repressor binds to the lac operator to inhibit transcription in E. coli. This inhibition can be relieved by adding lactose or isopropyl-β-D-thiogalactopyranoside (IPTG). lac repressor encoded by lacI
   4006..4036    -  promoter       lac promoter: promoter for the E. coli lac operon
   4051..4072    -  protein_bind   CAP binding site: CAP binding activates transcription in the presence of cAMP. E. coli catabolite activator protein
   4085..4177    -  CDS            lacI (fragment): lac repressor; lacI; The lac repressor binds to the lac operator to inhibit transcription in E. coli. This inhibition can be relieved by adding lactose or isopropyl-β-D-thiogalactopyranoside (IPTG).
   4360..4948    -  rep_origin     ori: high-copy-number ColE1/pMB1/pBR322/pUC origin of replication
   5119..5979    -  CDS            AmpR: β-lactamase; bla; confers resistance to ampicillin, carbenicillin, and related antibiotics
   5980..6084    -  promoter       AmpR promoter: bla
   6143..6195    -  misc_feature   bom (fragment): basis of mobility region from pBR322
>Addgene plasmid #137837 | PA-ecliptic pHluorin | addgene full sequence | sequence record 274632 | Addgene NGS Result
AAAATTTAAGCTACAACAAGGCAAGGCTTGACCGACAATTGCATGAAGAATCTGCTTAGGGTTAGGCGTT
TTGCGCTGCTTCGCGATGTACGGGCCAGATATACGCGTTGACATTGATTATTGACTAGTTATTAATAGTA
ATCAATTACGGGGTCATTAGTTCATAGCCCATATATGGAGTTCCGCGTTACATAACTTACGGTAAATGGC
CCGCCTGGCTGACCGCCCAACGACCCCCGCCCATTGACGTCAATAATGACGTATGTTCCCATAGTAACGC
CAATAGGGACTTTCCATTGACGTCAATGGGTGGAGTATTTACGGTAAACTGCCCACTTGGCAGTACATCA
AGTGTATCATATGCCAAGTACGCCCCCTATTGACGTCAATGACGGTAAATGGCCCGCCTGGCATTATGCC
CAGTACATGACCTTATGGGACTTTCCTACTTGGCAGTACATCTACGTATTAGTCATCGCTATTACCATGG
TGATGCGGTTTTGGCAGTACATCAATGGGCGTGGATAGCGGTTTGACTCACGGGGATTTCCAAGTCTCCA
CCCCATTGACGTCAATGGGAGTTTGTTTTGGCACCAAAATCAACGGGACTTTCCAAAATGTCGTAACAAC
TCCGCCCCATTGACGCAAATGGGCGGTAGGCGTGTACGGTGGGAGGTCTATATAAGCAGAGCTCTCTGGC
TAACTAGAGAACCCACTGCTTACTGGCTTATCGAAATTAATACGACTCACTATAGGGAGACCCAAGCTGG
CTAGCATGAGTAAAGGAGAAGAACTTTTCACTGGAGTTGTCCCAATTCTTGTTGAATTAGATGGTGATGT
TAATGGGCACAAATTTTCTGTCAGTGGAGAGGGTGAAGGTGATGCAACATACGGAAAACTTACCCTTAAA
TTTATTTGCACTACTGGAAAACTACCTGTTCCATGGCCAACACTTGTCACTACTTTCTCTTATGGTGTTC
AATGCTTTTCAAGATACCCAGATCATATGAAACGGCATGACTTTTTCAAGAGTGCCATGCCCGAAGGTTA
TGTACAGGAAAGAACTATATTTTTCAAAGATGACGGGAACTACAAGACACGTGCTGAAGTCAAGTTTGAA
GGTGATACCCTTGTTAATAGAATCGAGTTAAAAGGTATTGATTTTAAAGAAGATGGAAACATTCTTGGAC
ACAAATTGGAATACAACTATAACGATCACCAGGTGTACATCATGGCAGACAAACAAAAGAATGGAATCAA
AGCTAACTTCAAAATTAGACACAACATTGAAGATGGAGGCGTTCAACTAGCAGACCATTATCAACAAAAT
ACTCCAATTGGCGATGGGCCCGTCCTTTTACCAGACAACCATTACCTGTTTCACACTTCTACTCTTTCGA
AAGATCCCAACGAAAAGAGAGACCACATGGTCCTTCTTGAGTTTGTAACAGCTGCCGGGATTACACATGG
CATGGATGAACTATACAAATAATCTAGAACTCGAGTCTAGAGGGCCCGTTTAAACCCGCTGATCAGCCTC
GACTGTGCCTTCTAGTTGCCAGCCATCTGTTGTTTGCCCCTCCCCCGTGCCTTCCTTGACCCTGGAAGGT
GCCACTCCCACTGTCCTTTCCTAATAAAATGAGGAAATTGCATCGCATTGTCTGAGTAGGTGTCATTCTA
TTCTGGGGGGTGGGGTGGGGCAGGACAGCAAGGGGGAGGATTGGGAAGACAATAGCAGGCATGCTGGGGA
TGCGGTGGGCTCTATGGCTTCTGAGGCGGAAAGAACCAGCTGGGGCTCTAGGGGGTATCCCC
[124 nt withheld, positions 1813-1936]
C
[91 nt withheld, positions 1938-2028]
A
[49 nt withheld, positions 2030-2078]
CCTTTGACGTTGGAGTCCACGTTCTTT
[37 nt withheld, positions 2106-2142]
ACCCTATCTCGGTCTATTCTTTTGATTTATAAGGGATTTTGCCGATTTCGGCCTATTGGTTAAAAAATGA
GCTGATTTAACAAAAATTTAACGCGAATTAATTCTGTGGAATGTGTGTCAGTTAGGGTGTGGAAAGTCCC
CAGGCTCCCCAGCAGGCAGAAGTATGCAAAGCATGCATCTCAATTAGTCAGCAACCAGGTGTGGAAAGTC
CCCAGGCTCCCCAGCAGGCAGAAGTATGCAAAGCATGCATCTCAATTAGTCAGCAACCATAGTCCCGCCC
CTAACTCCGCCCATCCCGCCCCTAACTCCGCCCAGTTCCGCCCATTCTCCGCCCCATGGCTGACTAATTT
TTTTTATTTATGCAGAGGCCGAGGCCGCCTCTGCCTCTGAGCTATTCCAGAAGTAGTGAGGAGGCTTTTT
TGGAGGCCTAGGCTTTTGCAAAAAGCTCCCGGGAGCTTGTATATCCATTTTCGGATCTGATCAGCACGTG
ATGAAAAAGCCTGAACTCACCGCGACGTCTGTCGAGAAGTTTCTGATCGAAAAGTTCGACAGCGTCTCCG
ACCTGATGCAGCTCTCGGAGGGCGAAGAATCTCGTGCTTTCAGCTTCGATGTAGGAGGGCGTGGATATGT
CCTGCGGGTAAATAGCTGCGCCGATGGTTTCTACAAAGATCGTTATGTTTATCGGCACTTTGCATCGGCC
GCGCTCCCGATTCCGGAAGTGCTTGACATTGGGGAATTCAGCGAGAGCCTGACCTATTGCATCTCCCGCC
GTGCACAGGGTGTCACGTTGCAAGACCTGCCTGAAACCGAACTGCCCGCTGTTCTGCAGCCGGTCGCGGA
GGCCATGGATGCGATCGCTGCGGCCGATCTTAGCCAGACGAGCGGGTTCGGCCCATTCGGACCGCAAGGA
ATCGGTCAATACACTACATGGCGTGATTTCATATGCGCGATTGCTGATCCCCATGTGTATCACTGGCAAA
CTGTGATGGACGACACCGTCAGTGCGTCCGTCGCGCAGGCTCTCGATGAGCTGATGCTTTGGGCCGAGGA
CTGCCCCGAAGTCCGGCACCTCGTGCACGCGGATTTCGGCTCCAACAATGTCCTGACGGACAATGGCCGC
ATAACAGCGGTCATTGACTGGAGCGAGGCGATGTTCGGGGATTCCCAATACGAGGTCGCCAACATCTTCT
TCTGGAGGCCGTGGTTGGCTTGTATGGAGCAGCAGACGCGCTACTTCGAGCGGAGGCATCCGGAGCTTGC
AGGATCGCCGCGGCTCCGGGCGTATATGCTCCGCATTGGTCTTGACCAACTCTATCAGAGCTTGGTTGAC
GGCAATTTCGATGATGCAGCTTGGGCGCAGGGTCGATGCGACGCAATCGTCCGATCCGGAGCCGGGACTG
TCGGGCGTACACAAATCGCCCGCAGAAGCGCGGCCGTCTGGACCGATGGCTGTGTAGAAGTACTCGCCGA
TAGTGGAAACCGACGCCCCAGCACTCGTCCGAGGGCAAAGGAATAGCACGTGCTACGAGATTTCGATTCC
ACCGCCGCCTTCTATGAAAGGTTGGGCTTCGGAATCGTTTTCCGGGACGCCGGCTGGATGATCCTCCAGC
GCGGGGATCTCATGCTGGAGTTCTTCGCCCACCCCAACTTGTTTATTGCAGCTTATAATGGTTACAAATA
AAGCAATAGCATCACAAATTTCACAAATAAAGCATTTTTTTCACTGCATTCTAGTTGTGGTTTGTCCAAA
CTCATCAATGTATCTTATCATGTCTGTATACCGTCGACCTCTAGCTAGAGCTTGGCGTAATCATGGTCAT
AGCTGTTTCCTGTGTGAAATTGTTATCCGCTCACAATTCCACACAACATACGAGCCGGAAGCATAAAGTG
TAAAGCCTGGGGTGCCTAATGAGTGAGCTAACTCACATTAATTGCGTTGCGCTCACTGCCCGCTTTCCAG
TCGGGAAACCTGTCGTGCCAGCTGCATTAATGAATCGGCCAACGCGCGGGGAGAGGCGGTTTGCGTATTG
GGCGCTCTTCCGCTTCCTCGCTCACTGACTCGCTGCGCTCGGTCGTTCGGCTGCGGCGAGCGGTATCAGC
TCACTCAAAGGCGGTAATACGGTTATCCACAGAATCAGGGGATAACGCAGGAAAGAACATGTGAGCAAAA
GGCCAGCAAAAGGCCAGGAACCGTAAAAAGGCCGCGTTGCTGGCGTTTTTCCATAGGCTCCGCCCCCCTG
ACGAGCATCACAAAAATCGACGCTCAAGTCAGAGGTGGCGAAACCCGACAGGACTATAAAGATACCAGGC
GTTTCCCCCTGGAAGCTCCCTCGTGCGCTCTCCTGTTCCGACCCTGCCGCTTACCGGATACCTGTCCGCC
TTTCTCCCTTCGGGAAGCGTGGCGCTTTCTCATAGCTCACGCTGTAGGTATCTCAGTTCGGTGTAGGTCG
TTCGCTCCAAGCTGGGCTGTGTGCACGAACCCCCCGTTCAGCCCGACCGCTGCGCCTTATCCGGTAACTA
TCGTCTTGAGTCCAACCCGGTAAGACACGACTTATCGCCACTGGCAGCAGCCACTGGTAACAGGATTAGC
AGAGCGAGGTATGTAGGCGGTGCTACAGAGTTCTTGAAGTGGTGGCCTAACTACGGCTACACTAGAAGAA
CAGTATTTGGTATCTGCGCTCTGCTGAAGCCAGTTACCTTCGGAAAAAGAGTTGGTAGCTCTTGATCCGG
CAAACAAACCACCGCTGGTAGCGGTGGTTTTTTTGTTTGCAAGCAGCAGATTACGCGCAGAAAAAAAGGA
TCTCAAGAAGATCCTTTGATCTTTTCTACGGGGTCTGACGCTCAGTGGAACGAAAACTCACGTTAAGGGA
TTTTGGTCATGAGATTATCAAAAAGGATCTTCACCTAGATCCTTTTAAATTAAAAATGAAGTTTTAAATC
AATCTAAAGTATATATGAGTAAACTTGGTCTGACAGTTACCAATGCTTAATCAGTGAGGCACCTATCTCA
GCGATCTGTCTATTTCGTTCATCCATAGTTGCCTGACTCCCCGTCGTGTAGATAACTACGATACGGGAGG
GCTTACCATCTGGCCCCAGTGCTGCAATGATACCGCGAGACCCACGCTCACCGGCTCCAGATTTATCAGC
AATAAACCAGCCAGCCGGAAGGGCCGAGCGCAGAAGTGGTCCTGCAACTTTATCCGCCTCCATCCAGTCT
ATTAATTGTTGCCGGGAAGCTAGAGTAAGTAGTTCGCCAGTTAATAGTTTGCGCAACGTTGTTGCCATTG
CTACAGGCATCGTGGTGTCACGCTCGTCGTTTGGTATGGCTTCATTCAGCTCCGGTTCCCAACGATCAAG
GCGAGTTACATGATCCCCCATGTTGTGCAAAAAAGCGGTTAGCTCCTTCGGTCCTCCGATCGTTGTCAGA
AGTAAGTTGGCCGCAGTGTTATCACTCATGGTTATGGCAGCACTGCATAATTCTCTTACTGTCATGCCAT
CCGTAAGATGCTTTTCTGTGACTGGTGAGTACTCAACCAAGTCATTCTGAGAATAGTGTATGCGGCGACC
GAGTTGCTCTTGCCCGGCGTCAATACGGGATAATACCGCGCCACATAGCAGAACTTTAAAAGTGCTCATC
ATTGGAAAACGTTCTTCGGGGCGAAAACTCTCAAGGATCTTACCGCTGTTGAGATCCAGTTCGATGTAAC
CCACTCGTGCACCCAACTGATCTTCAGCATCTTTTACTTTCACCAGCGTTTCTGGGTGAGCAAAAACAGG
AAGGCAAAATGCCGCAAAAAAGGGAATAAGGGCGACACGGAAATGTTGAATACTCATACTCTTCCTTTTT
CAATATTATTGAAGCATTTATCAGGGTTATTGTCTCATGAGCGGATACATATTTGAATGTATTTAGAAAA
ATAAACAAATAGGGGTTCCGCGCACATTTCCCCGAAAAGTGCCACCTGACGTCGACGGATCGGGAGATCT
CCCGATCCCCTATGGTGCACTCTCAGTACAATCTGCTCTGATGCCGCATAGTTAAGCCAGTATCTGCTCC
CTGCTTGTGTGTTGGAGGTCGCTGAGTAGTGCGCGAGC
