>Addgene plasmid #137837 | PA-ecliptic pHluorin | depositor partial sequence | sequence record 266182 | PA-ecliptic pHluorin sequence 822 bps
TGGCTTATCGAAATTAATACGACTCACTATAGGGAGACCCAAGCTGGCTAGCATGAGTAAAGGAGAAGAA
CTTTTCACTGGAGTTGTCCCAATTCTTGTTGAATTAGATGGTGATGTTAATGGGCACAAATTTTCTGTCA
GTGGAGAGGGTGAAGGTGATGCAACATACGGAAAACTTACCCTTAAATTTATTTGCACTACTGGAAAACT
ACCTGTTCCATGGCCAACACTTGTCACTACTTTCTCTTATGGTGTTCAATGCTTTTCAAGATACCCAGAT
CATATGAAACGGCATGACTTTTTCAAGAGTGCCATGCCCGAAGGTTATGTACAGGAAAGAACTATATTTT
TCAAAGATGACGGGAACTACAAGACACGTGCTGAAGTCAAGTTTGAAGGTGATACCCTTGTTAATAGAAT
CGAGTTAAAAGGTATTGATTTTAAAGAAGATGGAAACATTCTTGGACACAAATTGGAATACAACTATAAC
GATCACCAGGTGTACATCATGGCAGACAAACAAAAGAATGGAATCAAAGCTAACTTCAAAATTAGACACA
ACATTGAAGATGGAGGCGTTCAACTAGCAGACCATTATCAACAAAATACTCCAATTGGCGATGGGCCCGT
CCTTTTACCAGACAACCATTACCTGTTTCACACTTCTACTCTTTCGAAAGATCCCAACGAAAAGAGAGAC
CACATGGTCCTTCTTGAGTTTGTAACAGCTGCCGGGATTACACATGGCATGGATGAACTATACAAATAAT
CTAGAACTCGAGTCTAGAGGGCCCGTTTAAACCCGCTGATCAGCCTCGACTG
