>Addgene plasmid #137837 | PA-ecliptic pHluorin | depositor partial sequence | sequence record 266183 | CMV_forward
ATGAGTAAAGGAGAAGAACTTTTCACTGGAGTTGTCCCAATTCTTGTTGAATTAGATGGTGATGTTAATG
GGCACAAATTTTCTGTCAGTGGAGAGGGTGAAGGTGATGCAACATACGGAAAACTTACCCTTAAATTTAT
TTGCACTACTGGAAAACTACCTGTTCCATGGCCAACACTTGTCACTACTTTCTCTTATGGTGTTCAATGC
TTTTCAAGATACCCAGATCATATGAAACGGCATGACTTTTTCAAGAGTGCCATGCCCGAAGGTTATGTAC
AGGAAAGAACTATATTTTTCAAAGATGACGGGAACTACAAGACACGTGCTGAAGTCAAGTTTGAAGGTGA
TACCCTTGTTAATAGAATCGAGTTAAAAGGTATTGATTTTAAAGAAGATGGAAACATTCTTGGACACAAA
TTGGAATACAACTATAACGATCACCAGGTGTACATCATGGCAGACAAACAAAAGAATGGAATCAAAGCTA
ACTTCAAAATTAGACACAACATTGAAGATGGAGGCGTTCAACTAGCAGACCATTATCAACAAAATACTCC
AATTGGCGATGGGCCCGTCCTTTTACCAGACAACCATTACCTGTTTCACACTTCTACTCTTTCGAAAGAT
CCCAACGAAAAGAGAGACCACATGGTCCTTCTTGAGTTTGTAACAGCTGCCGGGATTACACATGGCATGG
ATGAACTATACAAATAA
